Addgene plasmid #44639: pFA6a-link-mDsRed-SpHis5
Purpose: Yeast tagging vector to create gene fusion with mDsRed with SpHis5 selection
Depositing lab: Kurt Thorn. Depositing organization: Harvard University.
Backbone
  Vector backbone: pFA6a-link
  Vector type: Yeast Expression
  Selectable markers: HIS3
Growth in bacteria
  Bacterial resistance: Ampicillin, 100 μg/mL
  Growth temperature: 37°C
  Growth strain: DH5alpha
  Copy number: Unknown
Gene/Insert
  Gene/Insert name: mDsRed (alt name: monomeric DsRed)
  Insert size (bp): 657
Resource information
  A portion of this plasmid was derived from a plasmid made by: mDsRed was purchased from Clontech.
Terms and licenses: Academic/Nonprofit Terms; Industry Terms: Not Available to Industry
Depositor comments: This vector is derived from the sequences published in “Optimized cassettes for fluorescent protein tagging in Saccharomyces cerevisiae.” Sheff MA, Thorn KS. Yeast. 2004 Jun;21(8):661-70.
How to cite: pFA6a-link-mDsRed-SpHis5 was a gift from Kurt Thorn (Addgene plasmid # 44639 ; http://n2t.net/addgene:44639 ; RRID:Addgene_44639)
