[The description below was written by a language model from this plasmid's Addgene catalogue record and pLannotate feature annotations shown in this document.]
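Description:
pFA6a-link-mDsRed-SpHis5 is a yeast tagging vector built on the pFA6a-link backbone, intended as a source of a cassette for fusing monomeric DsRed to a gene of interest rather than as a self-replicating yeast expression plasmid. The feature table shows no yeast origin of replication or centromere. The plasmid is maintained only in E. coli, through a high-copy ColE1/pUC-type origin and an ampicillin resistance gene (β-lactamase with its own promoter). Short fragments annotated as lacI, rop and bom are backbone remnants with no apparent functional role. T7 and SP6 promoters flank the cassette region, a common legacy of the cloning vector from which this backbone family descends.

The payload consists of two adjacent units in the same orientation. First comes the DsRed-Monomer coding sequence, annotated as mammalian codon-optimized and derived from a commercial source, followed by the S. cerevisiae ADH1 terminator. No promoter is annotated upstream of the fluorescent protein, consistent with a design in which the tag is joined in frame to a target gene and expressed from that gene's own promoter. The "link" in the backbone name suggests a linker preceding the tag, although no linker is annotated in the table. Second is the selection module: the Schizosaccharomyces pombe his5 gene, driven by the Ashbya gossypii TEF promoter and ended by the TEF terminator. It encodes imidazoleglycerol-phosphate dehydratase and corresponds to S. cerevisiae HIS3, allowing histidine prototrophy selection in his3 strains. The heterologous marker and regulatory sequences reduce homology to the host genome. The plasmid belongs to a published series of optimized fluorescent protein tagging cassettes for S. cerevisiae, used for red fluorescent labelling and localization of proteins.
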