Features (pLannotate 1.2.2; 13 found; start..end, strand, type, name):
      5..682     +  CDS            DsRed-Monomer: monomeric derivative of DsRed fluorescent protein (Strongin et al., 2007) mammalian codon-optimized
    703..890     +  terminator     ADH1 terminator: S. cerevisiae ADH1; transcription terminator for the S. cerevisiae alcohol dehydrogenase 1 (ADH1) gene
    965..1308    +  promoter       TEF promoter: Ashbya gossypii TEF promoter
   1309..1962    +  CDS            S. pombe his5: imidazoleglycerol-phosphate dehydratase, required for histidine biosynthesis; Schizosaccharomyces pombe his5; yeast auxotrophic marker; corresponds to S. cerevisiae HIS3
   1968..2165    +  terminator     TEF terminator: Ashbya gossypii TEF terminator
   2270..2288    -  promoter       T7 promoter: promoter for bacteriophage T7 RNA polymerase
   2310..2363    -  CDS            lacI (fragment): lac repressor; lacI; The lac repressor binds to the lac operator to inhibit transcription in E. coli. This inhibition can be relieved by adding lactose or isopropyl-β-D-thiogalactopyranoside (IPTG).
   2546..3134    -  rep_origin     ori: high-copy-number ColE1/pMB1/pBR322/pUC origin of replication
   3305..4165    -  CDS            AmpR: β-lactamase; bla; confers resistance to ampicillin, carbenicillin, and related antibiotics
   4166..4270    -  promoter       AmpR promoter: bla
   4365..4400    +  CDS            rop (fragment): Rop protein, which maintains plasmids at low copy number; rop
   4502..4553    +  misc_feature   bom (fragment): basis of mobility region from pBR322
   4616..4634    +  promoter       SP6 promoter: promoter for bacteriophage SP6 RNA polymerase
>Addgene plasmid #44639 | pFA6a-link-mDsRed-SpHis5 | depositor full sequence | sequence record 61107 | pFA6a-link-mDsRed-SpHis5 sequence 4699 bps
TAACATGGACAACACCGAGGACGTCATCAAGGAGTTCATGCAGTTCAAGGTGCGCATGGAGGGCTCCGTG
AACGGCCACTACTTCGAGATCGAGGGCGAGGGCGAGGGCAAGCCCTACGAGGGCACCCAGACCGCCAAGC
TGCAGGTGACCAAGGGCGGCCCCCTGCCCTTCGCCTGGGACATCCTGTCCCCCCAGTTCCAGTACGGCTC
CAAGGCCTACGTGAAGCACCCCGCCGACATCCCCGACTACATGAAGCTGTCCTTCCCCGAGGGCTTCACC
TGGGAGCGCTCCATGAACTTCGAGGACGGCGGCGTGGTGGAGGTGCAGCAGGACTCCTCCCTGCAGGACG
GCACCTTCATCTACAAGGTGAAGTTCAAGGGCGTGAACTTCCCCGCCGACGGCCCCGTAATGCAGAAGAA
GACTGCCGGCTGGGAGCCCTCCACCGAGAAGCTGTACCCCCAGGACGGCGTGCTGAAGGGCGAGATCTCC
CACGCCCTGAAGCTGAAGGACGGCGGCCACTACACCTGCGACTTCAAGACCGTGTACAAGGCCAAGAAGC
CCGTGCAGCTGCCCGGCAACCACTACGTGGACTCCAAGCTGGACATCACCAACCACAACGAGGACTACAC
CGTGGTGGAGCAGTACGAGCACGCCGAGGCCCGCCACTCCGGCTCCCAGTAGGGCGCGCCACTTCTAAAT
AAGCGAATTTCTTATGATTTATGATTTTTATTATTAAATAAGTTATAAAAAAAATAAGTGTATACAAATT
TTAAAGTGACTCTTAGGTTTTAAAACGAAAATTCTTATTCTTGAGTAACTCTTTCCTGTAGGTCAGGTTG
CTTTCTCAGGTATAGTATGAGGTCGCTCTTATTGACCACACCTCTACCGGCAGATCCGCTAGGGATAACA
GGGTAATATAGATCTGTTTAGCTTGCCTCGTCCCCGCCGGGTCACCCGGCCAGCGACATGGAGGCCCAGA
ATACCCTCCTTGACAGTCTTGACGTGCGCAGCTCAGGGGCATGATGTGACTGTCGCCCGTACATTTAGCC
CATACATCCCCATGTATAATCATTTGCATCCATACATTTTGATGGCCGCACGGCGCGAAGCAAAAATTAC
GGCTCCTCGCTGCAGACCTGCGAGCAGGGAAACGCTCCCCTCACAGACGCGTTGAATTGTCCCCACGCCG
CGCCCCTGTAGAGAAATATAAAAGGTTAGGATTTGCCACTGAGGTTCTTCTTTCATATACTTCCTTTTAA
AATCTTGCTAGGATACAGTTCTCACATCACATCCGAACATAAACAACCATGGGTAGGAGGGCTTTTGTAG
AAAGAAATACGAACGAAACGAAAATCAGCGTTGCCATCGCTTTGGACAAAGCTCCCTTACCTGAAGAGTC
GAATTTTATTGATGAACTTATAACTTCCAAGCATGCAAACCAAAAGGGAGAACAAGTAATCCAAGTAGAC
ACGGGAATTGGATTCTTGGATCACATGTATCATGCACTGGCTAAACATGCAGGCTGGAGCTTACGACTTT
ACTCAAGAGGTGATTTAATCATCGATGATCATCACACTGCAGAAGATACTGCTATTGCACTTGGTATTGC
ATTCAAGCAGGCTATGGGTAACTTTGCCGGCGTTAAAAGATTTGGACATGCTTATTGTCCACTTGACGAA
GCTCTTTCTAGAAGCGTAGTTGACTTGTCGGGACGGCCCTATGCTGTTATCGATTTGGGATTAAAGCGTG
AAAAGGTTGGGGAATTGTCCTGTGAAATGATCCCTCACTTACTATATTCCTTTTCGGTAGCAGCTGGAAT
TACTTTGCATGTTACCTGCTTATATGGTAGTAATGACCATCATCGTGCTGAAAGCGCTTTTAAATCTCTG
GCTGTTGCCATGCGCGCGGCTACTAGTCTTACTGGAAGTTCTGAAGTCCCAAGCACGAAGGGAGTGTTGT
AAAGAGTACTGACAATAAAAAGATTCTTGTTTTCAAGAACTTGTCATTTGTATAGTTTTTTTATATTGTA
GTTGTTCTATTTTAATCAAATGTTAGCGTGATTTATATTTTTTTTCGCCTCGACATCATCTGCCCAGATG
CGAAGTTAAGTGCGCAGAAAGTAATATCATGCGTCAATCGTATGTGAATGCTGGTCGCTATACTGCTGTC
GATTCGATACTAACGCCGCCATCCAGTTTAAACGAGCTCGAATTCATCGATGATATCAGATCCACTAGTG
GCCTATGCGGCCGCGGATCTGCCGGTCTCCCTATAGTGAGTCGTATTAATTTCGATAAGCCAGGTTAACC
TGCATTAATGAATCGGCCAACGCGCGGGGAGAGGCGGTTTGCGTATTGGGCGCTCTTCCGCTTCCTCGCT
CACTGACTCGCTGCGCTCGGTCGTTCGGCTGCGGCGAGCGGTATCAGCTCACTCAAAGGCGGTAATACGG
TTATCCACAGAATCAGGGGATAACGCAGGAAAGAACATGTGAGCAAAAGGCCAGCAAAAGGCCAGGAACC
GTAAAAAGGCCGCGTTGCTGGCGTTTTTCCATAGGCTCCGCCCCCCTGACGAGCATCACAAAAATCGACG
CTCAAGTCAGAGGTGGCGAAACCCGACAGGACTATAAAGATACCAGGCGTTTCCCCCTGGAAGCTCCCTC
GTGCGCTCTCCTGTTCCGACCCTGCCGCTTACCGGATACCTGTCCGCCTTTCTCCCTTCGGGAAGCGTGG
CGCTTTCTCAATGCTCACGCTGTAGGTATCTCAGTTCGGTGTAGGTCGTTCGCTCCAAGCTGGGCTGTGT
GCACGAACCCCCCGTTCAGCCCGACCGCTGCGCCTTATCCGGTAACTATCGTCTTGAGTCCAACCCGGTA
AGACACGACTTATCGCCACTGGCAGCAGCCACTGGTAACAGGATTAGCAGAGCGAGGTATGTAGGCGGTG
CTACAGAGTTCTTGAAGTGGTGGCCTAACTACGGCTACACTAGAAGGACAGTATTTGGTATCTGCGCTCT
GCTGAAGCCAGTTACCTTCGGAAAAAGAGTTGGTAGCTCTTGATCCGGCAAACAAACCACCGCTGGTAGC
GGTGGTTTTTTTGTTTGCAAGCAGCAGATTACGCGCAGAAAAAAAGGATCTCAAGAAGATCCTTTGATCT
TTTCTACGGGGTCTGACGCTCAGTGGAACGAAAACTCACGTTAAGGGATTTTGGTCATGAGATTATCAAA
AAGGATCTTCACCTAGATCCTTTTAAATTAAAAATGAAGTTTTAAATCAATCTAAAGTATATATGAGTAA
ACTTGGTCTGACAGTTACCAATGCTTAATCAGTGAGGCACCTATCTCAGCGATCTGTCTATTTCGTTCAT
CCATAGTTGCCTGACTCCCCGTCGTGTAGATAACTACGATACGGGAGGGCTTACCATCTGGCCCCAGTGC
TGCAATGATACCGCGAGACCCACGCTCACCGGCTCCAGATTTATCAGCAATAAACCAGCCAGCCGGAAGG
GCCGAGCGCAGAAGTGGTCCTGCAACTTTATCCGCCTCCATCCAGTCTATTAATTGTTGCCGGGAAGCTA
GAGTAAGTAGTTCGCCAGTTAATAGTTTGCGCAACGTTGTTGCCATTGCTACAGGCATCGTGGTGTCACG
CTCGTCGTTTGGTATGGCTTCATTCAGCTCCGGTTCCCAACGATCAAGGCGAGTTACATGATCCCCCATG
TTGTGCAAAAAAGCGGTTAGCTCCTTCGGTCCTCCGATCGTTGTCAGAAGTAAGTTGGCCGCAGTGTTAT
CACTCATGGTTATGGCAGCACTGCATAATTCTCTTACTGTCATGCCATCCGTAAGATGCTTTTCTGTGAC
TGGTGAGTACTCAACCAAGTCATTCTGAGAATAGTGTATGCGGCGACCGAGTTGCTCTTGCCCGGCGTCA
ATACGGGATAATACCGCGCCACATAGCAGAACTTTAAAAGTGCTCATCATTGGAAAACGTTCTTCGGGGC
GAAAACTCTCAAGGATCTTACCGCTGTTGAGATCCAGTTCGATGTAACCCACTCGTGCACCCAACTGATC
TTCAGCATCTTTTACTTTCACCAGCGTTTCTGGGTGAGCAAAAACAGGAAGGCAAAATGCCGCAAAAAAG
GGAATAAGGGCGACACGGAAATGTTGAATACTCATACTCTTCCTTTTTCAATATTATTGAAGCATTTATC
AGGGTTATTGTCTCATGAGCGGATACATATTTGAATGTATTTAGAAAAATAAACAAATAGGGGTTCCGCG
CACATTTCCCCGAAAAGTGCCACCTGACGTCTAAGAAACCATTATTATCATGACATTAACCTATAAAAAT
AGGCGTATCACGAGGCCCTTTCGTCTCGCGCGTTTCGGTGATGACGGTGAAAACCTCTGACACATGCAGC
TCCCGGAGACGGTCACAGCTTGTCTGTAAGCGGATGCCGGGAGCAGACAAGCCCGTCAGGGCGCGTCAGC
GGGTGTTGGCGGGTGTCGGGGCTGGCTTAACTATGCGGCATCAGAGCAGATTGTACTGAGAGTGCACCAT
ATGGACATATTGTCGTTAGAACGCGGCTACAATTAATACATAACCTTATGTATCATACACATACGATTTA
GGTGACACTATAGAACGCGGCCGCCAGCTGAAGCTTCGTACGCTGCAGGTCGACGGATCGGTGACGGTGC
TGGTTTAAT
