>Addgene plasmid #44639 | pFA6a-link-mDsRed-SpHis5 | addgene partial sequence | sequence record 63548 | SP6 5'-ATTTAGGTGACACTATAG-3'
CGGATCGGTGACGGTGCTGGTTTAATTAACATGGACAACACCGAGGACGTCATCAAGGAGTTCATGCAGT
TCAAGGTGCGCATGGAGGGCTCCGTGAACGGCCACTACTTCGAGATCGAGGGCGAGGGCGAGGGCAAGCC
CTACGAGGGCACCCAGACCGCCAAGCTGCAGGTGACCAAGGGCGGCCCCCTGCCCTTCGCCTGGGACATC
CTGTCCCCCCAGTTCCAGTACGGCTCCAAGGCCTACGTGAAGCACCCCGCCGACATCCCCGACTACATGA
AGCTGTCCTTCCCCGAGGGCTTCACCTGGGAGCGCTCCATGAACTTCGAGGACGGCGGCGTGGTGGAGGT
GCAGCAGGACTCCTCCCTGCAGGACGGCACCTTCATCTACAAGGTGAAGTTCAAGGGCGTGAACTTCCCC
GCCGACGGCCCCGTAATGCAGAAGAAGACTGCCGGCTGGGAGCCCTCCACCGAGAAGCTGTACCCCCAGG
ACGGCGTGCTGAAGGGCGAGATCTCCCACGCCCTGAAGCTGAAGGACGGCGGCCACTACACCTGCGACTT
CAAGACCGTGTACAAGGCCAAGAAGCCCGTGCAGCTGCCCGGCAACCACTACGTGGACTCCAAGCTGGAC
ATCACCAACCACAACGAGGACTACACCGTGGTGGAGCAGTACGAGCACGCCGAGGCCCGCCACTCCGGCT
CCCAGTAGGGCGCGCCACTTCTAAATAAGCGAATTTCTTATGATTTATGATTTTTATTATTAAATAAGTT
ATAAAAAAA
