>Addgene plasmid #44639 | pFA6a-link-mDsRed-SpHis5 | addgene partial sequence | sequence record 63589 | T7 5'-TAATACGACTCACTATAGGG-3'
GGATCTGATATCATCGATGAATTCGAGCTCGTTTAAACTGGATGGCGGCGTTAGTATCGAATCGACAGCA
GTATAGCGACCAGCATTCACATACGATTGACGCATGATATTACTTTCTGCGCACTTAACTTCGCATCTGG
GCAGATGATGTCGAGGCGAAAAAAAATATAAATCACGCTAACATTTGATTAAAATAGAACAACTACAATA
TAAAAAAACTATACAAATGACAAGTTCTTGAAAACAAGAATCTTTTTATTGTCAGTACTCTTTACAACAC
TCCCTTCGTGCTTGGGACTTCAGAACTTCCAGTAAGACTAGTAGCCGCGCGCATGGCAACAGCCAGAGAT
TTAAAAGCGCTTTCAGCACGATGATGGTCATTACTACCATATAAGCAGGTAACATGCAAAGTAATTCCAG
CTGCTACCGAAAAGGAATATAGTAAGTGAGGGATCATTTCACAGGACAATTCCCCAACCTTTTCACGCTT
TAATCCCAAATCGATAACAGCATAGGGCCGTCCCGACAAGTCAACTACGCTTCTAGAAAGAGCTTCGTCA
AGTGGACAATAAGCATGTCCAAATCTTTTAACGCCGGCAAAGTTACTCATAGCCTGCTTGAATGCAATAC
CAAGTGCAATAGCAGTATCTTCTGCAGTGTGATGATCATCGATGATTAAATCACCTCTTGAGTAAAGTCG
TAAGCTCCAGCCTGCATGTTTAGCCAGTGCATGATACATGTGATCCAAGAATCCAATTCCCGTGTCTACT
TGGATTACTTGTTCTCCCTTTTGGTTTGTATGCTTGGAAGTTATAAGTTCATCAATAAAATTCGACTCTT
